>Addgene plasmid #17539 | RS314-SN | addgene partial sequence | sequence record 23367 | 17539 with p53-R (ctccgtcatgtgctgtgact)
CGGGTGCCGGGCGGGGGTGTGGAATCAACCCACAGCTGCACAGGGCAGGTCTTGGCCAGTTGGCAAAACA
TCTTGTTGAGGGCAGGGGAGTACGTGCAAGTCACAGACTTGGCTGTCCCAGAATGCAAGAAGCCCAGACG
GAAACCGTAGCTGCCCTGGTAGGTTTTCTGGGAAGGGACAGAAGATGACAGGGGCCAGGAGGGGGCTGGT
GCAGGGGCCGCCGGTGTAGGAGCTGCTGGTGCAGGGGCCACGGGGGGAGCAGCCTCTGGCATTCTGGGAG
CTTCATCTGGACCTGGGTCTTCAGTGAACCATTGTTCAATATCGTCCGGGGACAGCATCAAATCATCCAT
TGCTTGGGACGGCAAGGGGGACAGAACGTTGTTTTCAGGAAGTAGTTTCCATAGGTCTGAAAATGTTTCC
TGACTCAGAGGGGGCTCGACGCTAGGATCTGACTGCGGCTCCTCCATTATAGTTTTTTCTCCTCGAGTTG
ATACTTTTATTACATTTGAATAAGAAGTAATACAAACCGAAAATGTTGAAAGTATTAGTTAAAGTGGTTA
TGCAGTTTTTGCATTTATATATCTGTTAATAGATCAAAAATCATCTCTNNNCANNGNNNNNTACCCAGAA
AATAAGGCTAAAAAACTAATCCGCATTATCATCCTATGGTTGTTAATTTGATTCGTTCATTTGAAGGTTG
TGGGGCCAGNTACTGCCATTTTTCTCTTCATACCATAAANCTAGATTGAAANCTTATGTCGACATGCGCC
GAGNAACTCNTTNGAACCCCGGAACAGANCCNGAGAAT
