[The description below was written by a language model from this plasmid's Addgene catalogue record.]
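Description:
RS314-SN is a yeast expression plasmid built on the pRS314 backbone (about 4.8 kb without insert), one of the pRS series of yeast–E. coli shuttle vectors. pRS314 is a centromeric vector, normally carrying a CEN/ARS element that keeps it at roughly one or a few copies per yeast cell, although no feature table is provided here to confirm individual elements. Selection in yeast relies on the TRP1 auxotrophic marker, which complements tryptophan auxotrophy in trp1 host strains. In bacteria the plasmid is selected with ampicillin, and it is listed as low copy.

The payload is a Gal1-p53 cassette: wild-type human p53 (TP53) placed under control of the yeast GAL1 promoter and inserted by restriction enzyme cloning. GAL1 is a tightly regulated promoter that is strongly induced by galactose and repressed by glucose, so p53 expression can be switched on or off through the choice of carbon source. The record does not mention epitope tags, fusion partners, a specific transcription terminator, the cloning sites used or the insert size.

The associated publication concerns the identification of a gene that can regulate p53 activity in yeast, which suggests that this construct served to supply conditional, near single-copy expression of wild-type human p53 in Saccharomyces cerevisiae for genetic studies of p53 function and its modulators. More generally, it suits experiments that need inducible p53 expression in yeast, such as examining the effects of p53 or screening for genes that alter its activity.
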