Addgene plasmid #17539: RS314-SN
Depositing lab: Bert Vogelstein. Depositing organization: Johns Hopkins University and School of Medicine. Publication: PAK1, a gene that can regulate p53 activity in yeast. Thiagalingam S, Kinzler KW, Vogelstein B. Proc Natl Acad Sci U S A. 1995 Jun 20. 92(13):6062-6. 10.1073/pnas.92.13.6062 PubMed 7597081.
Backbone
  Vector backbone: pRS314
  Backbone size w/o insert (bp): 4800
  Vector type: Yeast Expression
  Selectable markers: TRP1
Growth in bacteria
  Bacterial resistance: Ampicillin, 100 μg/mL
  Growth temperature: 37°C
  Growth strain: DH5alpha
  Copy number: Low Copy
Gene/Insert
  Gene/Insert name: Gal1-p53 (alt name: p53)
  Species: H. sapiens (human)
  Entrez Gene: TP53 (a.k.a. BCC7, BMFS5, LFS1, P53, TRP53)
  Cloning method: Restriction Enzyme
  Sequencing primers: 5′ na
Terms and licenses: Academic/Nonprofit Terms; Industry Terms: Not Available to Industry
Depositor comments: RS314-SN contains wild type p53 driven by the Gal1 promoter (Gal1-p53).
How to cite: RS314-SN was a gift from Bert Vogelstein (Addgene plasmid # 17539 ; http://n2t.net/addgene:17539 ; RRID:Addgene_17539)
